Addgene plasmid #239032: pAAV-hSyn-mCherry-Plxnd1 sesRNA-2a-msFlag-2a-tTA2-WPRE
Purpose: Expression of mCherry, sesRNA in mammalian cells, with msFlag and tTA2 as efRNA.
Depositing lab: Josh Huang. Depositing organization: Duke University. Publication: Programmable RNA sensing for cell monitoring and manipulation. Qian Y, Li J, Zhao S, Matthews EA, Adoff M, Zhong W, An X, Yeo M, Park C, Yang X, Wang BS, Southwell DG, Huang ZJ. Nature. 2022 Oct;610(7933):713-721. doi: 10.1038/s41586-022-05280-1. Epub 2022 Oct 5. PubMed 36198803.
Backbone
  Vector backbone: pAAV
  Total vector size (bp): 6758
  Vector type: Mammalian Expression, AAV
Growth in bacteria
  Bacterial resistance: Ampicillin, 100 μg/mL
  Growth temperature: 30°C
  Growth strain: NEB Stable
  Copy number: High Copy
Gene/Insert
  Gene/Insert name: sesRNA for mouse PlxnD1
  gRNA/shRNA sequence: gcggggcaggcagatgcgcgccagcaggctgcgcgcctggctgtccttgtcgcccgcacgcgcctcgctgttgagcgccaggtacgcgtagggctgcgcgctgtgcggtAgcaccgccgggtgcaagaaggcacgcacgaagcccagcttgtgctgctccttggcgccctgcttgatcttcaggatgttatcgtccgacgggttaaggtcgaaggtgaagagcttggccaagtctccacgcgcgtccagggagcggatagcgatctcgggcgtgttctcgaagcggtggtcttc
  Species: M. musculus (mouse)
  Entrez Gene: Plxnd1 (a.k.a. 6230425C21Rik, b2b1863Clo, b2b553Clo)
  Promoter: hSyn
  Cloning method: Gibson Cloning
  Sequencing primers: 5′ cgaggactacaccatcgtgg
Terms and licenses: Academic/Nonprofit Terms; Industry Terms: Not Available to Industry
How to cite: pAAV-hSyn-mCherry-Plxnd1 sesRNA-2a-msFlag-2a-tTA2-WPRE was a gift from Josh Huang (Addgene plasmid # 239032 ; http://n2t.net/addgene:239032 ; RRID:Addgene_239032)
