[The description below was written by a language model from this plasmid's Addgene catalogue record and pLannotate feature annotations shown in this document.]
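Description:
pAAV-hSyn-mCherry-Plxnd1 sesRNA-2a-msFlag-2a-tTA2-WPRE is a 6,758 bp AAV transfer plasmid for mammalian expression, carrying an RNA-sensing cassette directed against mouse Plxnd1 transcripts. The payload lies between AAV2 inverted terminal repeats, which allow it to be packaged into recombinant AAV. The annotation detects only short fragments of the upstream ITR and a full-length downstream one. The bacterial backbone provides a high-copy ColE1/pUC-type origin, an f1 origin and an ampicillin resistance gene.

Expression is driven by the human synapsin I promoter, which restricts transcription to neurons. The single transcript begins with mCherry, which marks cells that express the construct. Next comes a roughly 330 nt segment annotated as a Plxnd1 fragment on the reverse strand, that is, antisense to the endogenous mRNA. This is the sensor RNA (sesRNA). As generally described for this type of programmable RNA sensor, the sesRNA carries an in-frame stop codon that blocks translation of everything downstream. When the sesRNA pairs with the target transcript, the resulting duplex recruits ADAR editing, which removes the stop codon.

The downstream effector portion (efRNA) is separated by 2A self-cleaving peptides. It encodes msFlag, annotated here as a superfolder GFP scaffold flanked by FLAG epitopes, and the tetracycline transactivator tTA2, which the annotation tool matched to the related rtTA3 and VP16-derived activation repeats. WPRE fragments and an SV40 polyadenylation signal, annotated as reverse-strand fragments, follow the coding region.

The design should make the epitope-tagged reporter and tTA2 appear selectively in Plxnd1-expressing neurons. There, tTA2 can activate a separately supplied Tet-responsive payload for labelling or manipulating that cell type.
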