Features (pLannotate 1.2.2; 23 found; start..end, strand, type, name):
    199..226     +  repeat_region  AAV2 ITR (fragment): inverted terminal repeat of adeno-associated virus serotype 2 inverted
    255..282     +  repeat_region  AAV2 ITR (fragment): inverted terminal repeat of adeno-associated virus serotype 2 inverted
    362..809     +  promoter       hSyn promoter: human synapsin I promoter; confers neuron-specific expression (Kügler et al., 2003)
    835..1542    +  CDS            mCherry: mCherry is a basic (constitutively fluorescent) red fluorescent protein published in 2004, derived from Discosoma sp.. It is reported to be a very rapidly-maturing monomer with low acid sensitivity.
   1513..1842    -  CDS            Plxnd1 (fragment): PLXD1_MOUSE - Experimental evidence at protein level: Swiss-Prot protein existence level 1. Cell surface receptor for SEMA4A and for class 3 semaphorins, such as SEMA3A, SEMA3C and SEMA3E. Plays an important role in cell-cell signaling, and in regulating the migration of a wide spectrum of cell types. Regulates the migration of thymocytes in the medulla. Regulates endothelial cell migration. Plays an important role in ensuring the specificity of synapse formation. Mediates anti-angiogenic signaling in response to SEMA3E. Required for normal development of the heart and vasculature. From Mus mu
   1912..1928    +  CDS            5xFLAG (fragment): five tandem FLAG® epitope tags
   1969..1992    +  CDS            FLAG: FLAG® epitope tag, followed by an enterokinase cleavage site
   2002..2847    +  CDS            Superfolder GFP: Superfolder GFP is a basic (constitutively fluorescent) green fluorescent protein published in 2005, derived from Aequorea victoria. It is reported to be a very rapidly-maturing weak dimer.
   2884..2900    +  CDS            3xFLAG (fragment): three tandem FLAG® epitope tags
   3010..3704    +  CDS            rtTA3 (fragment): reverse tetracycline transactivator 3 activates expression from Tet-responsive promoters in the presence of doxycycline
   3634..3744    +  CDS            VP48: 3 tandem repeats of the minimal activation domain of herpes simplex virus VP16 (Cheng et al., 2013)
   3775..3932    +  misc_feature   WPRE (fragment): woodchuck hepatitis virus posttranscriptional regulatory element
   3938..4022    +  misc_feature   WPRE (fragment): woodchuck hepatitis virus posttranscriptional regulatory element
   4021..4064    -  polyA_signal   SV40 poly(A) signal (fragment): SV40 polyadenylation signal
   4068..4135    -  polyA_signal   SV40 poly(A) signal (fragment): SV40 polyadenylation signal
   4208..4348    +  repeat_region  AAV2 ITR: inverted terminal repeat of adeno-associated virus serotype 2 inverted
   4353..4404    -  misc_feature   bom (fragment): basis of mobility region from pBR322
   4423..4878    +  rep_origin     f1 ori (sequence partly withheld): f1 bacteriophage origin of replication; arrow indicates direction of (+) strand synthesis
   4879..4928    -  misc_feature   bom (fragment): basis of mobility region from pBR322
   5030..5065    -  CDS            rop (fragment): Rop protein, which maintains plasmids at low copy number; rop
   5160..5264    +  promoter       AmpR promoter: bla
   5265..6125    +  CDS            AmpR: β-lactamase; bla; confers resistance to ampicillin, carbenicillin, and related antibiotics
   6296..126     +  rep_origin     ori (across the origin): high-copy-number ColE1/pMB1/pBR322/pUC origin of replication
>Addgene plasmid #239032 | pAAV-hSyn-mCherry-Plxnd1 sesRNA-2a-msFlag-2a-tTA2-WPRE | addgene full sequence | sequence record 481740 | Addgene NGS Result
GGAGAGCGCACGAGGGAGCTTCCAGGGGGAAACGCCTGGTATCTTTATAGTCCTGTCGGGTTTCGCCACC
TCTGACTTGAGCGTCGATTTTTGTGATGCTCGTCAGGGGGGCGGAGCCTATGGAAAAACGCCAGCAACGC
GGCCTTTTTACGGTTCCTGGCCTTTTGCTGGCCTTTTGCTCACATGTCCTGCAGGCAGCTGCGCGCTCGC
TCGCTCACTGAGGCCGCCCGGGCGTCGGGCGACCTTTGGTCGCCCGGCCTCAGTGAGCGAGCGAGCGCGC
AGAGAGGGAGTGGCCAACTCCATCACTAGGGGTTCCTGCGGCCGCACGCGTGTGTCTAGACTGCAGAGGG
CCCTGCGTATGAGTGCAAGTGGGTTTTAGGACCAGGATGAGGCGGGGTGGGGGTGCCTACCTGACGACCG
ACCCCGACCCACTGGACAAGCACCCAACCCCCATTCCCCAAATTGCGCATCCCCTATCAGAGAGGGGGAG
GGGAAACAGGATGCGGCGAGGCGCGTGCGCACTGCCAGCTTCAGCACCGCGGACAGTGCCTTCGCCCCCG
CCTGGCGGCGCGCGCCACCGCCGCCTCAGCACTGAAGGCGCGCTGACGTCACTCGCCGGTCCCCCGCAAA
CTCCCCTTCCCGGCCACCTTGGTCGCGTCCGCGCCGCCGCCGGCCCAGCCGGACCGCACCACGCGAGGCG
CGAGATAGGGGGGCACGGGCGCGACCATCTGCGCTGCGGCGCCGGCGACTCAGCGCTGCCTCAGTCTGCG
GTGGGCAGCGGAGGAGTCGTGTCGTGCCTGAGAGCGCAGTCGAGAAGGTACCGGATCCGCCACCATGGTG
AGCAAGGGCGAGGAGGATAACATGGCCATCATCAAGGAGTTCATGCGCTTCAAGGTGCACATGGAGGGCT
CCGTGAACGGCCACGAGTTCGAGATCGAGGGCGAGGGCGAGGGCCGCCCCTACGAGGGCACCCAGACCGC
CAAGCTGAAGGTGACCAAGGGTGGCCCCCTGCCCTTCGCCTGGGACATCCTGTCCCCTCAGTTCATGTAC
GGCTCCAAGGCCTACGTGAAGCACCCCGCCGACATCCCCGACTACTTGAAGCTGTCCTTCCCCGAGGGCT
TCAAGTGGGAGCGCGTGATGAACTTCGAGGACGGCGGCGTGGTGACCGTGACCCAGGACTCCTCCCTGCA
GGACGGCGAGTTCATCTACAAGGTGAAGCTGCGCGGCACCAACTTCCCCTCCGACGGCCCCGTAATGCAG
AAGAAGACCATGGGCTGGGAGGCCTCCTCCGAGCGGATGTACCCCGAGGACGGCGCCCTGAAGGGCGAGA
TCAAGCAGAGGCTGAAGCTGAAGGACGGCGGCCACTACGACGCTGAGGTCAAGACCACCTACAAGGCCAA
GAAGCCCGTGCAGCTGCCCGGCGCCTACAACGTCAACATCAAGTTGGACATCACCTCCCACAACGAGGAC
TACACCATCGTGGAACAGTACGAACGCGCCGAGGGCCGCCACTCCACCGGCGGCATGGACGAGCTGTACA
AGGAATTCGCGGGGCAGGCAGATGCGCGCCAGCAGGCTGCGCGCCTGGCTGTCCTTGTCGCCCGCACGCG
CCTCGCTGTTGAGCGCCAGGTACGCGTAGGGCTGCGCGCTGTGCGGTAGCACCGCCGGGTGCAAGAAGGC
ACGCACGAAGCCCAGCTTGTGCTGCTCCTTGGCGCCCTGCTTGATCTTCAGGATGTTATCGTCCGACGGG
TTAAGGTCGAAGGTGAAGAGCTTGGCCAAGTCTCCACGCGCGTCCAGGGAGCGGATAGCGATCTCGGGCG
TGTTCTCGAAGCGGTGGTCTTCGGCGCGCCAGCTACTAACTTCAGCCTGCTGAAGCAGGCTGGAGACGTG
GAGGAGAACCCTGGACCTGGAGACTACAAGGACGACGACGATAAAGGAGATTACAAAGATGACGATGATA
AGGGCCAGGATTATAAGGACGACGATGACAAGGGCGGCGTGTCGAAAGGCGAGGAGCTGTTCACAGGCGT
GGTCCCCATCCTGGTTGAGCTGGACGGTGACGTTAACGGCCACAAATTTAGCGTACGTGGTGAGGGCGAG
GGTGACGCTACCAACGGAAAGCTGACCCTGAAATTCATCTGCACAACTGGCAAGCTGCCGGTGCCCTGGC
CCACGCTGGTAACCACTCTGGGCGGAGGCGTTCAATGTTTCAGTCGTTACCCGGATCACGTGAAGCAGCA
TGACTTCTTCAAGTCGGCCGTGCCCGAAGGCTACGTGCAGGAGCGCACCATCAGTTTTAAGGATGACGGC
ACCTACAAGACTCGCGCCGAGGTCAAGTTCGAAGGAGACACCCTGGTTAATCGTATCGAGCTCAAAGGCA
TCGATTTCAAGGAGGACGGAAATATTCTGGGCCACAAGCTGGAGTACAATTTTAACAGCCACAATGTTTA
CATTACTGCCGACAAGCAGAAGAACGGCATCAAGGCTAATTTCAAGATTCGTCACAATGTGGAGGGAGGC
GACTATAAGGATGACGATGACAAACAACAAGACTATAAGGACGATGATGACAAAGGCGGCCGCCAAGATT
ACAAGGACGATGACGATAAGCAGGGCCAAGATTACAAGGATGATGATGATAAGGGAGGCGACGGAAGCGT
GCAGCTGGCAGATCATTACCAACAGAACACGCCCATTGGTGACGGTCCAGTCCTGCTGCCTGATAACCAC
TACTTGTCCACCCAGTCGGTGCTGTCGAAGGACCCGAACGAGAAGCGTGACCACGTGGTGCTGCTGGAGT
TCGTGACCGCCGCAGGAATCACCCTCGGCGTGGATGAGCTTTACAAGGGCGGAGATTATAAAGATGACGA
CGACAAGCAAGGCGACTACAAAGATGATGATGACAAGGGTGACTACAAAGACGACGATGATAAAGGAGTT
ACTGGAGAAGGAAGGGGCAGTCTTCTAACATGCGGTGACGTGGAGGAGAATCCCGGCCCTTTAATTAACT
CTAGACTGGACAAGAGCAAAGTCATAAACTCTGCTCTGGAATTACTCAATGAAGTCGGTATCGAAGGCCT
GACGACAAGGAAACTCGCTCAAAAGCTGGGAGTTGAGCAGCCTACCCTGTACTGGCACGTGAAGAACAAG
CGGGCCCTGCTCGATGCCCTGGCAATCGAGATGCTGGACAGGCATCATACCCACTTCTGCCCCCTGGAAG
GCGAGTCATGGCAAGACTTTCTGCGGAACAACGCCAAGTCATTCCGCTGTGCTCTCCTCTCACATCGCGA
CGGGGCTAAAGTGCATCTCGGCACCCGCCCAACAGAGAAACAGTACGAAACCCTGGAAAATCAGCTCGCG
TTCCTGTGTCAGCAAGGCTTCTCCCTGGAGAACGCACTGTACGCTCTGTCCGCCGTGGGCCACTTTACAC
TGGGCTGCGTATTGGAGGATCAGGAGCATCAAGTAGCAAAAGAGGAAAGAGAGACACCTACCACCGATTC
TATGCCCCCACTTCTGAGACAAGCAATTGAGCTGTTCGACCATCAGGGAGCCGAACCTGCCTTCCTTTTC
GGCCTGGAACTAATCATATGTGGCCTGGAAAAACAGCTAAAGTGCGAAAGCGGCGGACCGGCCGACGCCC
TTGACGATTTTGACTTAGACATGCTCCCAGCCGATGCCCTTGACGACTTTGACCTTGATATGCTGCCTGC
TGACGCTCTTGACGATTTTGACCTTGACATGCTCCCCGGGTAAGCTAGCAATTCCGCTCGAGATAATCAA
CCTCTGGATTACAAAATTTGTGAAAGATTGACTGGTATTCTTAACTATGTTGCTCCTTTTACGCTATGTG
GATACGCTGCTTTAATGCCTTTGTATCATGCTATTGCTTCCCGTATGGCTTTCATTTTCTCCTCCTTGTA
TAAATCCTGGTTAGTTCTTGCCACGGCGGAACTCATCGCCGCCTGCCTTGCCCGCTGCTGGACAGGGGCT
CGGCTGTTGGGCACTGACAATTCCGTGGTGTTTATTTGTGAAATTTGTGATGCTATTGCTTTATTTGTAA
CCATCTAGCTTTATTTGTGAAATTTGTGATGCTATTGCTTTATTTGTAACCATTATAAGCTGCAATAAAC
AAGTTAACAACAACAATTGCATTCATTTTATGTTTCAGGTTCAGGGGGAGATGTGGGAGGTTTTTTAAAG
CGGCCGCAGGAACCCCTAGTGATGGAGTTGGCCACTCCCTCTCTGCGCGCTCGCTCGCTCACTGAGGCCG
GGCGACCAAAGGTCGCCCGACGCCCGGGCTTTGCCCGGGCGGCCTCAGTGAGCGAGCGAGCGCGCAGCTG
CCTGCAGGGGCGCCTGATGCGGTATTTTCTCCTTACGCATCTGTGCGGTATTTCACACCGCATA
[95 nt withheld, positions 4405-4499]
T
[46 nt withheld, positions 4501-4546]
C
[141 nt withheld, positions 4548-4688]
CCTTTGACGTTGGAGTCCACGTTCTTT
[37 nt withheld, positions 4716-4752]
ACTCTATCTCGGGCTATTCTTTTGATTTATAAGGGATTTTGCCGATTTCGGTCTATTGGTTAAAAAATGA
GCTGATTTAACAAAAATTTAACGCGAATTTTAACAAAATATTAACGTTTACAATTTTATGGTGCACTCTC
AGTACAATCTGCTCTGATGCCGCATAGTTAAGCCAGCCCCGACACCCGCCAACACCCGCTGACGCGCCCT
GACGGGCTTGTCTGCTCCCGGCATCCGCTTACAGACAAGCTGTGACCGTCTCCGGGAGCTGCATGTGTCA
GAGGTTTTCACCGTCATCACCGAAACGCGCGAGACGAAAGGGCCTCGTGATACGCCTATTTTTATAGGTT
AATGTCATGATAATAATGGTTTCTTAGACGTCAGGTGGCACTTTTCGGGGAAATGTGCGCGGAACCCCTA
TTTGTTTATTTTTCTAAATACATTCAAATATGTATCCGCTCATGAGACAATAACCCTGATAAATGCTTCA
ATAATATTGAAAAAGGAAGAGTATGAGTATTCAACATTTCCGTGTCGCCCTTATTCCCTTTTTTGCGGCA
TTTTGCCTTCCTGTTTTTGCTCACCCAGAAACGCTGGTGAAAGTAAAAGATGCTGAAGATCAGTTGGGTG
CACGAGTGGGTTACATCGAACTGGATCTCAACAGCGGTAAGATCCTTGAGAGTTTTCGCCCCGAAGAACG
TTTTCCAATGATGAGCACTTTTAAAGTTCTGCTATGTGGCGCGGTATTATCCCGTATTGACGCCGGGCAA
GAGCAACTCGGTCGCCGCATACACTATTCTCAGAATGACTTGGTTGAGTACTCACCAGTCACAGAAAAGC
ATCTTACGGATGGCATGACAGTAAGAGAATTATGCAGTGCTGCCATAACCATGAGTGATAACACTGCGGC
CAACTTACTTCTGACAACGATCGGAGGACCGAAGGAGCTAACCGCTTTTTTGCACAACATGGGGGATCAT
GTAACTCGCCTTGATCGTTGGGAACCGGAGCTGAATGAAGCCATACCAAACGACGAGCGTGACACCACGA
TGCCTGTAGCAATGGCAACAACGTTGCGCAAACTATTAACTGGCGAACTACTTACTCTAGCTTCCCGGCA
ACAATTAATAGACTGGATGGAGGCGGATAAAGTTGCAGGACCACTTCTGCGCTCGGCCCTTCCGGCTGGC
TGGTTTATTGCTGATAAATCTGGAGCCGGTGAGCGTGGGTCTCGCGGTATCATTGCAGCACTGGGGCCAG
ATGGTAAGCCCTCCCGTATCGTAGTTATCTACACGACGGGGAGTCAGGCAACTATGGATGAACGAAATAG
ACAGATCGCTGAGATAGGTGCCTCACTGATTAAGCATTGGTAACTGTCAGACCAAGTTTACTCATATATA
CTTTAGATTGATTTAAAACTTCATTTTTAATTTAAAAGGATCTAGGTGAAGATCCTTTTTGATAATCTCA
TGACCAAAATCCCTTAACGTGAGTTTTCGTTCCACTGAGCGTCAGACCCCGTAGAAAAGATCAAAGGATC
TTCTTGAGATCCTTTTTTTCTGCGCGTAATCTGCTGCTTGCAAACAAAAAAACCACCGCTACCAGCGGTG
GTTTGTTTGCCGGATCAAGAGCTACCAACTCTTTTTCCGAAGGTAACTGGCTTCAGCAGAGCGCAGATAC
CAAATACTGTTCTTCTAGTGTAGCCGTAGTTAGGCCACCACTTCAAGAACTCTGTAGCACCGCCTACATA
CCTCGCTCTGCTAATCCTGTTACCAGTGGCTGCTGCCAGTGGCGATAAGTCGTGTCTTACCGGGTTGGAC
TCAAGACGATAGTTACCGGATAAGGCGCAGCGGTCGGGCTGAACGGGGGGTTCGTGCACACAGCCCAGCT
TGGAGCGAACGACCTACACCGAACTGAGATACCTACAGCGTGAGCTATGAGAAAGCGCCACGCTTCCCGA
AGGGAGAAAGGCGGACAGGTATCCGGTAAGCGGCAGGGTCGGAACA
